Addgene plasmid #64689: pFETCH_ATF1
Purpose: Homology Arms and 3X Flag with P2A Neo for 3' tagging of human ATF1
Depositing lab: Eric Mendenhall & Richard M. Myers. Publication: CETCh-seq: CRISPR epitope tagging ChIP-seq of DNA-binding proteins. Savic D, Partridge EC, Newberry KM, Smith SB, Meadows SK, Roberts BS, Mackiewicz M, Mendenhall EM, Myers RM. Genome Res. 2015 Sep 9. 10.1101/gr.193540.115 PubMed 26355004.
Backbone
  Vector backbone: pFETCH_Donor
  Backbone size w/o insert (bp): 5771
  Total vector size (bp): 7200
  Vector type: Mammalian Expression
  Selectable markers: Neomycin (select with G418)
Growth in bacteria
  Bacterial resistance: Kanamycin, 50 μg/mL
  Growth temperature: 37°C
  Growth strain: DH10B
  Copy number: High Copy
Gene/Insert
  Gene/Insert name: ATF1 Homology Arms (alt names: ATF1; TREB-36)
  Species: H. sapiens (human)
  Insert size (bp): 1600
  Entrez Gene: ATF1 (a.k.a. EWS-ATF1, FUS/ATF-1, TREB36)
  Tag / fusion protein: 3X Flag P2A Neo (C terminal on insert)
  Cloning method: Gibson Cloning
  Sequencing primers: 5′ acgcctgtgaaaccgtacta; 3′ aactgttgggaagggcgatc
Terms and licenses: Academic/Nonprofit Terms; Industry Terms: Not Available to Industry
Depositor comments: This plasmid has been used along with PX548_ATF1_1 to add a FLAG tag to human ATF1 in HepG2 cells by the Mendenhall and Myers labs at HudsonAlpha Institute for Biotechnology/UAH Note: This plasmid is part of the Mendenhall and Meyers CRISPR-based Tagging system to add a tag (currently using FLAG) to endogenous proteins. Please see https://www.addgene.org/crispr/tagging/ for more details.
How to cite: pFETCH_ATF1 was a gift from Eric Mendenhall & Richard M. Myers (Addgene plasmid # 64689 ; http://n2t.net/addgene:64689 ; RRID:Addgene_64689)
