[The description below was written by a language model from this plasmid's Addgene catalogue record and pLannotate feature annotations shown in this document.]
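Description:
pFETCH_ATF1 is a homology-directed repair donor plasmid built on the pFETCH_Donor backbone and used to add a C-terminal epitope tag to the endogenous human ATF1 gene by CRISPR-assisted knock-in. It is catalogued as a mammalian expression vector of about 7.2 kb, replicates in E. coli from a high-copy ColE1/pUC-type origin, and is selected there with kanamycin through an aph(3')-Ia KanR gene. Remnants of pUC-derived lac elements (lac promoter and operator, MCS and lacZα fragments) are also annotated in the backbone.

The payload consists of roughly 1.6 kb of ATF1 homology arms, inserted by Gibson cloning, flanking a cassette of 3xFLAG, a P2A peptide and a neomycin resistance coding sequence. The feature table places the 3xFLAG and neo reading frames directly downstream of a segment annotated as a CREM fragment. This segment most likely reflects the conserved C-terminal region of ATF1 in the 5' arm, since the two proteins are related, although the record does not say so explicitly. After correct integration at the 3' end of the ATF1 coding region, the endogenous promoter should drive an ATF1-3xFLAG fusion. The P2A sequence releases Neo as a separate protein, so G418 resistance depends on in-frame insertion into an expressed locus. Outside the arms, the annotation shows a truncated HSV thymidine kinase (ΔTK) preceded by CMV promoter/enhancer fragments. Such a cassette could serve for ganciclovir counter-selection against random integration, though the record does not describe this use.

According to the depositor, the plasmid was used together with a companion ATF1-targeting CRISPR plasmid to FLAG-tag ATF1 in HepG2 cells. This is part of a tagging system that allows ChIP-seq of DNA-binding proteins with a standard anti-FLAG antibody.
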