Features (pLannotate 1.2.2; 20 found; start..end, strand, type, name):
     54..642     +  rep_origin     ori: high-copy-number ColE1/pMB1/pBR322/pUC origin of replication
   1011..1100    +  CDS            lacI (fragment): lac repressor; lacI; The lac repressor binds to the lac operator to inhibit transcription in E. coli. This inhibition can be relieved by adding lactose or isopropyl-β-D-thiogalactopyranoside (IPTG).
   1113..1134    +  protein_bind   CAP binding site: CAP binding activates transcription in the presence of cAMP. E. coli catabolite activator protein
   1149..1179    +  promoter       lac promoter: promoter for the E. coli lac operon
   1187..1203    +  protein_bind   lac operator: The lac repressor binds to the lac operator to inhibit transcription in E. coli. This inhibition can be relieved by adding lactose or isopropyl-β-D-thiogalactopyranoside (IPTG). lac repressor encoded by lacI
   1240..1295    -  misc_feature   MCS: pUC18/19 multiple cloning site
   1296..1315    -  misc_feature   MCS (fragment): pUC18/19 multiple cloning site
   1321..1403    +  enhancer       CMV enhancer (fragment): human cytomegalovirus immediate early enhancer; contains an 18-bp deletion relative to the standard CMV enhancer
   1475..1492    -  promoter       CMV promoter (fragment): human cytomegalovirus (CMV) immediate early promoter
   1555..1606    +  promoter       CMVd2 promoter: truncated human cytomegalovirus (CMV) immediate early promoter that yields moderately reduced expression relative to the full-length promoter
   1697..1768    -  CDS            UL24_HHV11 (fragment): Experimental evidence at protein level: Swiss-Prot protein existence level 1. May participate in nuclear egress of viral particles. Plays a role in the dispersal of several host nucleolar proteins including NCL/nucleolin and NPM1. Since deletion of host NCL/nucleolin negatively impact on nuclear egress, UL24 supposedly acts on this process through its effect on host nucleoli. From Human herpesvirus 1 (strain 17) (HHV-1) (Human herpes simplex virus 1).
   1838..2833    +  CDS            ΔTK: truncated herpes simplex virus thymidine kinase (Salomon et al., 1995) confers sensitivity to nucleoside analogs such as acyclovir or ganciclovir
   2945..3106    +  CDS            UL122 (fragment): VIE2_HCMVT - Experimental evidence at protein level: Swiss-Prot protein existence level 1. Stimulates viral early and late gene expression and thus play a crucial role in the regulation of productive infection. In addition, activates quiescent cells to reenter the cell cycle and upregulates several E2F-responsive genes, which are responsible for pushing the cell into S phase. In S-phase, inhibits cellular DNA synthesis and blocks further cell cycle progression. From Human cytomegalovirus (strain Towne) (HHV-5) (Human herpesvirus 5).
   3761..3982    +  CDS            CREM (fragment): CREM_HUMAN - Experimental evidence at protein level: Swiss-Prot protein existence level 1. [Isoform 6]: May play a role in the regulation of the circadian clock: acts as a transcriptional repressor of the core circadian component PER1 by directly binding to cAMP response elements in its promoter. From Homo sapiens (Human).
   4019..4072    +  CDS            3xFLAG (fragment): three tandem FLAG® epitope tags
   4076..4100    +  CDS            3xFLAG (fragment): three tandem FLAG® epitope tags
   4184..4975    +  CDS            neo: KKA2_KLEPN - Also known as kan, nptII. Experimental evidence at protein level: Swiss-Prot protein existence level 1. Resistance to kanamycin, neomycin, paromomycin, ribostamycin, butirosin and gentamicin B. From Klebsiella pneumoniae.
   5842..5998    +  CDS            lacZα (fragment): LacZα fragment of β-galactosidase; lacZ fragment
   6080..6895    -  CDS            KanR: aminoglycoside phosphotransferase; aph(3')-Ia; confers resistance to kanamycin in bacteria or G418 (Geneticin®) in eukaryotes
   7080..7220    +  CDS            TRA2_ECOLX (fragment): Protein predicted: Swiss-Prot protein existence level 4. Required for transposition of transposon Tn903. From Escherichia coli.
>Addgene plasmid #64689 | pFETCH_ATF1 | depositor full sequence | sequence record 118029 | pFETCH_ATF1 sequence 7221 bps
TCGACGGAGTTCCACTGAGCGTCAGACCCCGTAGAAAAGATCAAAGGATCTTCTTGAGATCCTTTTTTTC
TGCGCGTAATCTGCTGCTTGCAAACAAAAAAACCACCGCTACCAGCGGTGGTTTGTTTGCCGGATCAAGA
GCTACCAACTCTTTTTCCGAAGGTAACTGGCTTCAGCAGAGCGCAGATACCAAATACTGTTCTTCTAGTG
TAGCCGTAGTTAGGCCACCACTTCAAGAACTCTGTAGCACCGCCTACATACCTCGCTCTGCTAATCCTGT
TACCAGTGGCTGCTGCCAGTGGCGATAAGTCGTGTCTTACCGGGTTGGACTCAAGACGATAGTTACCGGA
TAAGGCGCAGCGGTCGGGCTGAACGGGGGGTTCGTGCACACAGCCCAGCTTGGAGCGAACGACCTACACC
GAACTGAGATACCTACAGCGTGAGCTATGAGAAAGCGCCACGCTTCCCGAAGGGAGAAAGGCGGACAGGT
ATCCGGTAAGCGGCAGGGTCGGAACAGGAGAGCGCACGAGGGAGCTTCCAGGGGGAAACGCCTGGTATCT
TTATAGTCCTGTCGGGTTTCGCCACCTCTGACTTGAGCGTCGATTTTTGTGATGCTCGTCAGGGGGGCGG
AGCCTATGGAAAAACGCCAGCAACGCGGCCTTTTTACGGTTCCTGGCCTTTTGCTGGCCTTTTGCTCACA
TGTTCTTTCCTGCGTTATCCCCTGATTCTGTGGATAACCGTATTACCGCCTTTGAGTGAGCTGATACCGC
TCGCCGCAGCCGAACGACCGAGCGCAGCGAGTCAGTGAGCGAGGAAGCGGAAGAAGCTCGCACATTCAGC
AGCGTTTTTCAGCGCGTTTTCGATCAACGTTTCAATGTTGGTATCAACACCAGGTTTAACTTTGAACTTA
TCGGCACTGACGGTTACTGATTTTGAACTTTTGCTTTGCCACGGAACGGTCTGCGTTGTCGGGAAGATGC
GTGATCTGATCCTTCAACTCAGCAAAAGTTCCCAATACGCAAACCGCCTCTCCCCGCGCGTTGGCCGATT
CATTAATGCAGCTGGCACGACAGGTTTCCCGACTGGAAAGCGGGCAGTGAGCGCAACGCAATTAATGTGA
GTTAGCTCACTCATTAGGCACCCCAGGCTTTACACTTTATGCTTCCGGCTCGTATGTTGTGTGGAATTGT
GAGCGGATAACAATTTCACACAGGAAACAGCTATGACCATGATTACGCCAAGCTTGCATGCCTGCAGGTC
GACTCTAGAGGATCCCCGGGTACCGAGCTCGAATTAGCTTGCATGCCTGCAGGTCAATTCCCTGGCATTA
TGCCCAGTACATGACCTTATGGGACTTTCCTACTTGGCAGTACATCTACGTATTAGTCATCGCTATTACC
ATGGTGATGCGGTTTTGGCAGTACATCAATGGGCGTGGATAGCGGTTTGACTCACGGGGATTTCAAGTCT
CCACCCCATTGACGTCAATGGGAGTTTGTTTTGGCACCAAAATCAACGGGACTTTCCAAAATGTCGTAAC
AACTCCGCCCCATTGACGCAAATGGGCGGTAGGCGTGTACGGTGGGAGGTCTATATAAGCAGAGCTCGTT
TAGTGAACCGTCAGATCGCCTGGAGACGCCATCCACGCTGTTTTGACCTCCATAGGAGACACCGGGACCG
ATCCAGCCTGGGGATCCCGACCATGGCTTCGTACCCCTGCCATCAACACGCGTCTGCGTTCGACCAGGCT
GCGCGTTCTCGCGGCCATAGCAACCGACGTACGGCGTTGCGCCCTCGCCGGCAGCAAGAAGCCACGGAAG
TCCGCCTGGAGCAGAAAATGCCCACGCTACTGCGGGTTTATATAGACGGTCCTCACGGGATGGGGAAAAC
CACCACCACGCAACTGCTGGTGGCCCTGGGTTCGCGCGACGATATCGTCTACGTACCCGAGCCGATGACT
TACTGGCAGGTGCTGGGGGCTTCCGAGACAATCGCGAACATCTACACCACACAACACCGCCTCGACCAGG
GTGAGATATCGGCCGGGGACGCGGCGGTGGTAATGACAAGCGCCCAGATAACAATGGGCATGCCTTATGC
CGTGACCGACGCCGTTCTGGCTCCTCATATCGGGGGGGAGGCTGGGAGCTCACATGCCCCGCCCCCGGCC
CTCACCCTCATCTTCGACCGCCATCCCATCGCCGCCCTCCTGTGCTACCCGGCCGCGCGATACCTTATGG
GCAGCATGACCCCCCAGGCCGTGCTGGCGTTCGTGGCCCTCATCCCGCCGACCTTGCCCGGCACAAACAT
CGTGTTGGGGGCCCTTCCGGAGGACAGACACATCGACCGCCTGGCCAAACGCCAGCGCCCCGGCGAGCGG
CTTGACCTGGCTATGCTGGCCGCGATTCGCCGCGTTTACGGGCTGCTTGCCAATACGGTGCGGTATCTGC
AGGGCGGCGGGTCGTGGCGGGAGGATTGGGGACAGCTTTCGGGGACGGCCGTGCCGCCCCAGGGTGCCGA
GCCCCAGAGCAACGCGGGCCCACGACCCCATATCGGGGACACGTTATTTACCCTGTTTCGGGCCCCCGAG
TTGCTGGCCCCCAACGGCGACCTGTACAACGTGTTTGCCTGGGCCTTGGACGTCTTGGCCAAACGCCTCC
GTCCCATGCACGTCTTTATCCTGGATTACGACCAATCGCCCGCCGGCTGCCGGGACGCCCTGCTGCAACT
TACCTCCGGGATGGTCCAGACCCACGTCACCACCCCCGGCTCCATACCGACGATCTGCGACCTGGCGCGC
ACGTTTGCCCGGGAGATGGGGGAGGCTAACTGAGGATCCCACGTCACTATTGTATACTCTATATTATACT
CTATGTTATACTCTGTAATCCTACTCAATAAACGTGTCACGCCTGTGAAACCGTACTAAGTCTCCCGTGT
ATTCTTATCACCATCAGGTGACATCCTCGCCCAGGCTGTCAATCATGCCGGTATCGATTCCAGTAGCACC
GGCCCCACGCTGACAACCCACTCTTGCAGCGTTAGCAGCGCCCCTCTTAACAAGCCGACCCCCACCAGCG
TCGCGGTTACTAACACTCCTCTCCCCGACCTGCAGCCCAGCTTCCCCGACCTGCAGCCCAGCTTCCCCGA
CCTGCAGCCCAGCTTCCCCGACCTGCAGCCCAGCTAGAACTGAGTATTTGCTCAAGCATTGTTTGTAATT
TGAACTTAAATAAAAGAAGTCATGTGTCAGAAGTTAACCAGAGGACCCATAATTTCACTCTTTGGTATTT
ATTCAAGAGAAATGAAACCTTTCTACAAAAAGACTGGCACAAAAACATGCCTATGCAGCTAACCCTAGAA
ACATCGCAAGAGACTGGATACACAAATGGTGGTTATATTCATACAGTGAACTATGTCCAGCAGTGTGAAG
GAACAAACCCCCATGCAGCAACATGGATGAACCTCAGATGGGCTGAGTGAAGGGACACCAGAGTACATAG
TGTATGACACTCTTACATGAGGTTCTAGAATAGGAAAAAAACTAATCTCTGGTGATAAAAATCAAAACGA
TAGTTGCTTGGAAGGGGGCTGACCAGGAAGGGGCATGAGGGAACTTTCTGGGACAGTGGGAATGTTCTGT
TGTCTTGACAGAGGTGTGGGTTATACAGGTATACACAATTGCCAAAACTGACTGAATTCTACACTTAAGA
TCTATGTATTCTCTGTGTGTAGATGATACTTTAAAGAGAAAAAAAGGTGACCACGGAAAATTACTGAAGA
ACATTTACCATTTAAAGAATGTGAAGTTTTTTCTAACATTGTTTTTTTAATGCTCATATTTAGAGAAGCT
GCTCGAGAATGTCGCAGAAAGAAGAAAGAATATGTGAAATGCCTGGAAAACCGAGTTGCAGTCCTGGAAA
ATCAAAATAAAACTCTAATAGAAGAGTTAAAAACTTTGAAGGATCTTTATTCCAACAAGTCCGTGGGGAG
CGGAGGAGGTTCCGGTGGAGGTGGTTCTGGAGATTACAAGGATGACGACGATAAGGGCGATTACAAGGAT
GACGACGATAAGGGAGATTACAAGGATGACGACGATAAGGTTTCAGGAAGCGGAGCTACTAACTTCAGCC
TGCTGAAGCAGGCTGGAGACGTGGAGGAGAACCCTGGACCTGGATCGTTTCGCATGATTGAACAAGATGG
ATTGCACGCAGGTTCTCCGGCCGCTTGGGTGGAGAGGCTATTCGGCTATGACTGGGCACAACAGACAATC
GGCTGCTCTGATGCCGCCGTGTTCCGGCTGTCAGCGCAGGGGCGCCCGGTTCTTTTTGTCAAGACCGACC
TGTCCGGTGCCCTGAATGAACTGCAGGACGAGGCAGCGCGGCTATCGTGGCTGGCCACGACGGGCGTTCC
TTGCGCAGCTGTGCTCGACGTTGTCACTGAAGCGGGAAGGGACTGGCTGCTATTGGGCGAAGTGCCGGGG
CAGGATCTCCTGTCATCTCACCTTGCTCCTGCCGAGAAAGTATCCATCATGGCTGATGCAATGCGGCGGC
TGCATACGCTTGATCCGGCTACCTGCCCATTCGACCACCAAGCGAAACATCGCATCGAGCGAGCACGTAC
TCGGATGGAAGCCGGTCTTGTCGATCAGGATGATCTGGACGAAGAGCATCAGGGGCTCGCGCCAGCCGAA
CTGTTCGCCAGGCTCAAGGCGCGCATGCCCGACGGCGAGGATCTCGTCGTGACCCATGGCGATGCCTGCT
TGCCGAATATCATGGTGGAAAATGGCCGCTTTTCTGGATTCATCGACTGTGGCCGGCTGGGTGTGGCCGA
CCGCTATCAGGACATAGCGTTGGCTACCCGTGATATTGCTGAAGAGCTTGGCGGCGAATGGGCTGACCGC
TTCCTCGTGCTTTACGGTATCGCCGCTCCCGATTCGCAGCGCATCGCCTTCTATCGCCTTCTTGACGAGT
TCTTCTGATTCGAACATCTCCTAAGAAAGAAAATATTTTTGTGGACATGCATAAAAATTAAATGGATTTC
CTAGTGGAGTTTTATAAATTAAAAGGTCAAAACTGAAGCTTTTTATTTAGGCTTTTCCAAATCAAGGATA
AATATCTTACGCACGATATCTAGTGACAGAGGAGAAAGTGGAAAATGACCTCAAGGAAGCTACGGGCACA
ACTGGAAGCCTTGTAGAAATTAAACATATTCAAGGAGCAAGAAATGAACTTTCAGCAGTCTAAATTTTCT
AAATAACCAATAGTTGCCAATCTAAAATGGCAGAGAAGATGAAATTTGATAAACTGAATTTTTTTTAAAA
ATCCATTTACCCTACAGGTTTGCATTTGTTTGCTGAAATTTACCTTTTTTTAGTTATATATATGTGTGTG
TGTGTGTGTAATTTCTGCCAATAAATTCTAAATTACAAAGGTAAGAGAAAACCTAGTACATTACTAAATA
TATAAAGTATATGTTCTGATTATGTATACTTGTTCTAGTGTCAAGTCTTTTTAAGTGGGTTTTTAAAAGT
TTGTTATTGGACTTGAATGGATTTTTGAGACTAGGTTAATTATTTTTGAGGTCTTATCCTAAAAGGCATC
TAAGGTACATGAATGGAGTATGGTGATTTTATAACATTTTTTATCAGAATGGAAAAAGAACTGTTTAAAA
GTTTGATACTTTTAAATAGTTGGTTTTTTTGCTTACTCTGGTAATGATTTTCTACAAATACATAATAAAT
TGTTTTTTTGAGTCTATATTCTGTATGCAGTTGAATATCCATTACTTATTCTCTTGGAAAGTCCTCTCCA
CTGACTGTAGCCTCCAATTCACTGGCCGTCGTTCACTGGCCGTCGTTTTACAACGTCGTGACTGGGAAAA
CCCTGGCGTTACCCAACTTAATCGCCTTGCAGCACATCCCCCTTTCGCCAGCTGGCGTAATAGCGAAGAG
GCCCGCACCGATCGCCCTTCCCAACAGTTGCGCAGCCTGAATGGCGAATGCGATTTATTCAACAAAGCCG
CCGTCCCGTCAAGTCAGCGTAATGCTCTGCCAGTGTTACAACCAATTAACCAATTCTGATTAGAAAAACT
CATCGAGCATCAAATGAAACTGCAATTTATTCATATCAGGATTATCAATACCATATTTTTGAAAAAGCCG
TTTCTGTAATGAAGGAGAAAACTCACCGAGGCAGTTCCATAGGATGGCAAGATCCTGGTATCGGTCTGCG
ATTCCGACTCGTCCAACATCAATACAACCTATTAATTTCCCCTCGTCAAAAATAAGGTTATCAAGTGAGA
AATCACCATGAGTGACGACTGAATCCGGTGAGAATGGCAAAAGCTTATGCATTTCTTTCCAGACTTGTTC
AACAGGCCAGCCATTACGCTCGTCATCAAAATCACTCGCATCAACCAAACCGTTATTCATTCGTGATTGC
GCCTGAGCGAGACGAAATACGCGATCGCTGTTAAAAGGACAATTACAAACAGGAATCGAATGCAACCGGC
GCAGGAACACTGCCAGCGCATCAACAATATTTTCACCTGAATCAGGATATTCTTCTAATACCTGGAATGC
TGTTTTCCCGGGGATCGCAGTGGTGAGTAACCATGCATCATCAGGAGTACGGATAAAATGCTTGATGGTC
GGAAGAGGCATAAATTCCGTCAGCCAGTTTAGTCTGACCATCTCATCTGTAACATCATTGGCAACGCTAC
CTTTGCCATGTTTCAGAAACAACTCTGGCGCATCGGGCTTCCCATACAATCGATAGATTGTCGCACCTGA
TTGCCCGACATTATCGCGAGCCCATTTATACCCATATAAATCAGCATCCATGTTGGAATTTAATCGCGGC
TTCGAGCAAGACGTTTCCCGTTGAATATGGCTCATAACACCCCTTGTATTACTGTTTATGTAAGCAGACA
GTTTTATTGTTCATGATGATATATTTTTATCTTGTGCAATGTAACATCAGAGATTTTGAGACACAACGTG
GCTTTGTTGAATAAATCGAACTTTTGCTGAGTTGAAGGATCAGATCACGCATCTTCCCGACAACGCAGAC
CGTTCCGTGGCAAAGCAAAAGTTCAAAATCACCAACTGGTCCACCTACAACAAAGCTCTCATCAACCGTG
GCTCCCTCACTTTCTGGCTGGATGATGGGGCGATTCAGGCCTGGTATGAGTCAGCAACACCTTCTTCACG
AGGCAGACCTC
