>Addgene plasmid #64689 | pFETCH_ATF1 | addgene partial sequence | sequence record 112966 | Neo-F 5'-CGTTGGCTACCCGTGATATT-3'
GGGCTGACCGCTTCCTCGTGCTTTACGGTATCGCCGCTCCCGATTCGCAGCGCATCGCCTTCTATCGCCT
TCTTGACGAGTTCTTCTGATTCGAACATCTCCTAAGAAAGAAAATATTTTTGTGGACATGCATAAAAATT
AAATGGATTTCCTAGTGGAGTTTTATAAATTAAAAGGTCAAAACTGAAGCTTTTTATTTAGGCTTTTCCA
AATCAAGGATAAATATCTTACGCACGATATCTAGTGACAGAGGAGAAAGTGGAAAATGACCTCAAGGAAG
CTACGGGCACAACTGGAAGCCTTGTAGAAATTAAACATATTCAAGGAGCAAGAAATGAACTTTCAGCAGT
CTAAATTTTCTAAATAACCAATAGTTGCCAATCTAAAATGGCAGAGAAGATGAAATTTGATAAACTGAAT
TTTTTTTAAAAATCCATTTACCCTACAGGTTTGCATTTGTTTGCTGAAATTTACCTTTTTTTAGTTATAT
ATATGTGTGTGTGTGTGTGTAATTTCTGCCAATAAATTCTAAATTACAAAGGTAAGAGAAAACCTAGTAC
ATTACTAAATATATAAAGTATATGTTCTGATTATGTATACTTGTTCTAGTGTCAAGTCTTTTTAAGTGGG
TTTTTAAAAGTTTGTTATTGGACTTGAATGGATTTTTGAGACTAGGTTAATTATTTTTGAGGTCTTATCC
TAAAAGGCATCTAAGGTACATGAATGGAGTATGGTGATTTTATAACATTTTTTATCAGAATGGAAAAAGA
ACTGTTTAAA
