>Addgene plasmid #64689 | pFETCH_ATF1 | addgene partial sequence | sequence record 112968 | Neo-R 5'-GCCCAGTCATAGCCGAATAG-3'
CGGCCGGAGAACCTGCGTGCAATCCATCTTGTTCAATCATGCGAAACGATCCAGGTCCAGGGTTCTCCTC
CACGTCTCCAGCCTGCTTCAGCAGGCTGAAGTTAGTAGCTCCGCTTCCTGAAACCTTATCGTCGTCATCC
TTGTAATCTCCCTTATCGTCGTCATCCTTGTAATCGCCCTTATCGTCGTCATCCTTGTAATCTCCAGAAC
CACCTCCACCGGAACCTCCTCCGCTCCCCACGGACTTGTTGGAATAAAGATCCTTCAAAGTTTTTAACTC
TTCTATTAGAGTTTTATTTTGATTTTCCAGGACTGCAACTCGGTTTTCCAGGCATTTCACATATTCTTTC
TTCTTTCTGCGACATTCTCGAGCAGCTTCTCTAAATATGAGCATTAAAAAAACAATGTTAGAAAAAACTT
CACATTCTTTAAATGGTAAATGTTCTTCAGTAATTTTCCGTGGTCACCTTTTTTTCTCTTTAAAGTATCA
TCTACACACAGAGAATACATAGATCTTAAGTGTAGAATTCAGTCAGTTTTGGCAATTGTGTATACCTGTA
TAACCCACACCTCTGTCAAGACAACAGAACATTCCCACTGTCCCAGAAAGTTCCCTCATGCCCCTTCCTG
GTCAGCCCCCTTCCAAGCAACTATCGTTTTGATTTTTATCACCAGAGATTAGTTTTTTTCCTATTCTAGA
ACCTCATGTAAGAGTGTCATACACTATGTACTCTGGTGTCCCTTCACTCAGCCCATCTGAGGTTCATCCA
TGTTGCTGCATGGGGGTTTGTTCCTTCACACTGCTGGACATAGTTCACTGTATGAATATAACCACCATTT
GTGTATCCAGTCTCTTGCGATGTTTCTAGGGTTAGCTGCATAGGCATGTTTTTGTGCCAGTCTTTTTGTA
GAAAGGTTTCATTTCTCTTGAATAAATACCAAAGAGTGAAATTATGGGTCCTCTGGTTAACTTCTGACAC
ATGACTTCTTT
